Addgene plasmid #42716: TAL3253
Depositing lab: Keith Joung. Depositing organization: Massachusetts General Hospital. Publication: Targeted gene disruption in somatic zebrafish cells using engineered TALENs. Sander JD, Cade L, Khayter C, Reyon D, Peterson RT, Joung JK, Yeh JR. Nat Biotechnol. 2011 Aug 5;29(8):697-8. doi: 10.1038/nbt.1934. PubMed 21822241.
Backbone
  Vector backbone: JDS71
  Backbone manufacturer: Addgene plasmid #32287
  Backbone size w/o insert (bp): 6447
  Vector type: Mammalian Expression ; T7
Growth in bacteria
  Bacterial resistance: Ampicillin, 100 μg/mL
  Growth temperature: 37°C
  Growth strain: XL1 Blue
  Copy number: High Copy
Gene/Insert
  Gene/Insert name: ZebrafishCommunity-fam123b-right (alt name: fam123b)
  Species: D. rerio (zebrafish)
  Insert size (bp): 1640
  Promoter: CMV
  Tag / fusion protein: 3X Flag (N terminal on backbone); WT FOKI (C terminal on backbone)
  Cloning method: Restriction Enzyme; 5′ cloning site N/A (destroyed during cloning); 3′ cloning site N/A (destroyed during cloning)
  Sequencing primers: 5′ CMV-F; 3′ BGH-rev
Terms and licenses: Academic/Nonprofit Terms; Industry Terms: Not Available to Industry
Depositor comments: Target binding site: TCTGACGATGGACCCCTC It is strongly recommended that users perform a diagnostic digest to verify this plasmid prior to use. For example, a double digest of the plasmid with BamHI and KpnI should result in two bands at 2.3kb and 5.8kb.
How to cite: TAL3253 was a gift from Keith Joung (Addgene plasmid # 42716 ; http://n2t.net/addgene:42716 ; RRID:Addgene_42716)
