[The description below was written by a language model from this plasmid's Addgene catalogue record.]
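Description:
TAL3253 is a TALEN expression plasmid built on the JDS71 backbone, a roughly 6.4 kb vector catalogued as a mammalian expression and T7 vector. It is maintained in E. coli as a high-copy plasmid under ampicillin selection. The insert, about 1.6 kb and named ZebrafishCommunity-fam123b-right, encodes an engineered TAL effector repeat array designed to recognise a specific site in the zebrafish (D. rerio) fam123b gene. The cloning sites used to introduce the array were destroyed during assembly.

The repeat array sits in frame with elements supplied by the backbone: an N-terminal 3X Flag epitope tag, useful for detecting the protein, and a C-terminal wild-type FokI nuclease domain. Expression in cultured cells is driven by the CMV promoter. The T7 designation in the vector type indicates that the coding region can also be transcribed in vitro, the usual way of producing mRNA for embryo microinjection, although the record does not describe that use explicitly. The listed sequencing primers point to a BGH polyadenylation region downstream of the coding sequence.

Because FokI cleaves DNA only as a dimer, this "right" monomer is intended to be used together with a matching "left" TALEN that binds the opposite half-site. The paired nucleases generate a double-strand break in the intervening spacer, and error-prone repair yields insertions or deletions that disrupt the gene. The partner plasmid is not identified in the record. The associated publication concerns targeted gene disruption in somatic zebrafish cells using engineered TALENs, consistent with use of this construct for knocking out fam123b. No feature table was provided, so the positions of individual elements are not available.
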