>Addgene plasmid #42716 | TAL3253 | depositor partial sequence | sequence record 57836 | TAL3253 sequence 2430 bps
TCTAGAGCTAGCACCATGGACTACAAAGACCATGACGGTGATTATAAAGATCATGACATCGATTACAAGG
ATGACGATGACAAGATGGCCCCCAAGAAGAAGAGGAAGGTGGGCATTCACCGCGGGGTACCTATGGTGGA
CTTGAGGACACTCGGTTATTCGCAACAGCAACAGGAGAAAATCAAGCCTAAGGTCAGGAGCACCGTCGCG
CAACACCACGAGGCGCTTGTGGGGCATGGCTTCACTCATGCGCATATTGTCGCGCTTTCACAGCACCCTG
CGGCGCTTGGGACGGTGGCTGTCAAATACCAAGATATGATTGCGGCCCTGCCCGAAGCCACGCACGAGGC
AATTGTAGGGGTCGGTAAACAGTGGTCGGGAGCGCGAGCACTTGAGGCGCTGCTGACTGTGGCGGGTGAG
CTTAGGGGGCCTCCGCTCCAGCTCGACACCGGGCAGCTGCTGAAGATCGCGAAGAGAGGGGGAGTAACAG
CGGTAGAGGCAGTGCACGCCTGGCGCAATGCGCTCACCGGGGCCCCCTTGAACCTGACCCCAGACCAGGT
AGTCGCAATCGCGTCACATGACGGGGGAAAGCAAGCCCTGGAAACCGTGCAAAGGTTGTTGCCGGTCCTT
TGTCAAGACCACGGCCTTACACCGGAGCAAGTCGTGGCCATTGCAAGCAATGGGGGTGGCAAACAGGCTC
TTGAGACGGTTCAGAGACTTCTCCCAGTTCTCTGTCAAGCCCACGGGCTGACTCCCGATCAAGTTGTAGC
GATTGCGAATAACAATGGAGGGAAACAAGCATTGGAGACTGTCCAACGGCTCCTTCCCGTGTTGTGTCAA
GCCCACGGTTTGACGCCTGCACAAGTGGTCGCCATCGCCTCCAATATTGGCGGTAAGCAGGCGCTGGAAA
CAGTACAGCGCCTGCTGCCTGTACTGTGCCAGGATCATGGACTGACCCCAGACCAGGTAGTCGCAATCGC
GTCACATGACGGGGGAAAGCAAGCCCTGGAAACCGTGCAAAGGTTGTTGCCGGTCCTTTGTCAAGACCAC
GGCCTTACACCGGAGCAAGTCGTGGCCATTGCAAATAATAACGGTGGCAAACAGGCTCTTGAGACGGTTC
AGAGACTTCTCCCAGTTCTCTGTCAAGCCCACGGGCTGACTCCCGATCAAGTTGTAGCGATTGCGTCGAA
CATTGGAGGGAAACAAGCATTGGAGACTGTCCAACGGCTCCTTCCCGTGTTGTGTCAAGCCCACGGTTTG
ACGCCTGCACAAGTGGTCGCCATCGCCTCGAATGGCGGCGGTAAGCAGGCGCTGGAAACAGTACAGCGCC
TGCTGCCTGTACTGTGCCAGGATCATGGACTGACCCCAGACCAGGTAGTCGCAATCGCGAACAATAATGG
GGGAAAGCAAGCCCTGGAAACCGTGCAAAGGTTGTTGCCGGTCCTTTGTCAAGACCACGGCCTTACACCG
GAGCAAGTCGTGGCCATTGCAAATAATAACGGTGGCAAACAGGCTCTTGAGACGGTTCAGAGACTTCTCC
CAGTTCTCTGTCAAGCCCACGGGCTGACTCCCGATCAAGTTGTAGCGATTGCGTCGAACATTGGAGGGAA
ACAAGCATTGGAGACTGTCCAACGGCTCCTTCCCGTGTTGTGTCAAGCCCACGGTTTGACGCCTGCACAA
GTGGTCGCCATCGCCAGCCATGATGGCGGTAAGCAGGCGCTGGAAACAGTACAGCGCCTGCTGCCTGTAC
TGTGCCAGGATCATGGACTGACCCCAGACCAGGTAGTCGCAATCGCGTCACATGACGGGGGAAAGCAAGC
CCTGGAAACCGTGCAAAGGTTGTTGCCGGTCCTTTGTCAAGACCACGGCCTTACACCGGAGCAAGTCGTG
GCCATTGCATCCCACGACGGTGGCAAACAGGCTCTTGAGACGGTTCAGAGACTTCTCCCAGTTCTCTGTC
AAGCCCACGGGCTGACTCCCGATCAAGTTGTAGCGATTGCGTCGCATGACGGAGGGAAACAAGCATTGGA
GACTGTCCAACGGCTCCTTCCCGTGTTGTGTCAAGCCCACGGTTTGACGCCTGCACAAGTGGTCGCCATC
GCCTCGAATGGCGGCGGTAAGCAGGCGCTGGAAACAGTACAGCGCCTGCTGCCTGTACTGTGCCAGGATC
ATGGACTGACACCCGAACAGGTGGTCGCCATTGCTTCCCACGACGGAGGACGGCCAGCCTTGGAGTCCAT
CGTAGCCCAATTGTCCAGGCCCGATCCCGCGTTGGCTGCGTTAACGAATGACCATCTGGTGGCGTTGGCA
TGTCTTGGTGGACGACCCGCGCTCGATGCAGTCAAAAAGGGTCTGCCTCATGCTCCCGCATTGATCAAAA
GAACCAACCGGCGGATTCCCGAGAGAACTTCCCATCGAGTCGCGGGATCC
