>Addgene plasmid #42716 | TAL3253 | addgene partial sequence | sequence record 61037 | JDS-TALEN-F 5'-TAGGGGTCGGTAAACAGTGG-3'
TGTGGCGGGTGAGCTTAGGGGGCCTCCGCTCCAGCTCGACACCGGGCAGCTGCTGAAGATCGCGAAGAGA
GGGGGAGTAACAGCGGTAGAGGCAGTGCACGCCTGGCGCAATGCGCTCACCGGGGCCCCCTTGAACCTGA
CCCCAGACCAGGTAGTCGCAATCGCGTCACATGACGGGGGAAAGCAAGCCCTGGAAACCGTGCAAAGGTT
GTTGCCGGTCCTTTGTCAAGACCACGGCCTTACACCGGAGCAAGTCGTGGCCATTGCAAGCAATGGGGGT
GGCAAACAGGCTCTTGAGACGGTTCAGAGACTTCTCCCAGTTCTCTGTCAAGCCCACGGGCTGACTCCCG
ATCAAGTTGTAGCGATTGCGAATAACAATGGAGGGAAACAAGCATTGGAGACTGTCCAACGGCTCCTTCC
CGTGTTGTGTCAAGCCCACGGTTTGACGCCTGCACAAGTGGTCGCCATCGCCTCCAATATTGGCGGTAAG
CAGGCGCTGGAAACAGTACAGCGCCTGCTGCCTGTACTGTGCCAGGATCATGGACTGACCCCAGACCAGG
TAGTCGCAATCGCGTCACATGACGGGGGAAAGCAAGCCCTGGAAACCGTGCAAAGGTTGTTGCCGGTCCT
TTGTCAAGACCACGGCCTTACACCGGAGCAAGTCGTGGCCATTGCAAATAATAACGGTGGCAAACAGGCT
CTTGAGACGGTTCAGAGACTTCTCCCAGTTCTCTGTCAAGCCCACGGGCTGACTCCCGATCAAGTTGTAG
CGATTGCGTCGAACATTGGAGGGAAACAAGCATTGGAGACTGTCCAACGGCTCCTTCCCGTGTTGTGTCA
AGCCCACGGTTTGACGCCTGCACAAGTGGTCGCCATCGCCTCGAATGGCGGCGGTAAGCAGGCGCTGGAA
ACAGTACAGCGCCTGCTGCCTGTACTGTGC
